>Addgene plasmid #116492 | pHAGE-PIK3CA-G106_R108delGNR | addgene full sequence | sequence record 242389 | Addgene NGS Result
TGGAAGGGCTAATTCACTCCCAAAGAAGACAAGATATCCTTGATCTGTGGATCTACCACACACAAGGCTA
CTTCCCTGATTAGCAGAACTACACACCAGGGCCAGGGGTCAGATATCCACTGACCTTTGGATGGTGCTAC
AAGCTAGTACCAGTTGAGCCAGATAAGGTAGAAGAGGCCAATAAAGGAGAGAACACCAGCTTGTTACACC
CTGTGAGCCTGCATGGGATGGATGACCCGGAGAGAGAAGTGTTAGAGTGGAGGTTTGACAGCCGCCTAGC
ATTTCATCACGTGGCCCGAGAGCTGCATCCGGAGTACTTCAAGAACTGCTGATATCGAGCTTGCTACAAG
GGACTTTCCGCTGGGGACTTTCCAGGGAGGCGTGGCCTGGGCGGGACTGGGGAGTGGCGAGCCCTCAGAT
CCTGCATATAAGCAGCTGCTTTTTGCCTGTACTGGGTCTCTCTGGTTAGACCAGATCTGAGCCTGGGAGC
TCTCTGGCTAACTAGGGAACCCACTGCTTAAGCCTCAATAAAGCTTGCCTTGAGTGCTTCAAGTAGTGTG
TGCCCGTCTGTTGTGTGACTCTGGTAACTAGAGATCCCTCAGACCCTTTTAGTCAGTGTGGAAAATCTCT
AGCAGTGGCGCCCGAACAGGGACTTGAAAGCGAAAGGGAAACCAGAGGAGCTCTCTCGACGCAGGACTCG
GCTTGCTGAAGCGCGCACGGCAAGAGGCGAGGGGCGGCGACTGGTGAGTACGCCAAAAATTTTGACTAGC
GGAGGCTAGAAGGAGAGAGATGGGTGCGAGAGCGTCAGTATTAAGCGGGGGAGAATTAGATCGCGATGGG
AAAAAATTCGGTTAAGGCCAGGGGGAAAGAAAAAATATAAATTAAAACATATAGTATGGGCAAGCAGGGA
GCTAGAACGATTCGCAGTTAATCCTGGCCTGTTAGAAACATCAGAAGGCTGTAGACAAATACTGGGACAG
CTACAACCATCCCTTCAGACAGGATCAGAAGAACTTAGATCATTATATAATACAGTAGCAACCCTCTATT
GTGTGCATCAAAGGATAGAGATAAAAGACACCAAGGAAGCTTTAGACAAGATAGAGGAAGAGCAAAACAA
AAGTAAGACCACCGCACAGCAAGCGGCCGGCCGCTGATCTTCAGACCTGGAGGAGGAGATATGAGGGACA
ATTGGAGAAGTGAATTATATAAATATAAAGTAGTAAAAATTGAACCATTAGGAGTAGCACCCACCAAGGC
AAAGAGAAGAGTGGTGCAGAGAGAAAAAAGAGCAGTGGGAATAGGAGCTTTGTTCCTTGGGTTCTTGGGA
GCAGCAGGAAGCACTATGGGCGCAGCGTCAATGACGCTGACGGTACAGGCCAGACAATTATTGTCTGGTA
TAGTGCAGCAGCAGAACAATTTGCTGAGGGCTATTGAGGCGCAACAGCATCTGTTGCAACTCACAGTCTG
GGGCATCAAGCAGCTCCAGGCAAGAATCCTGGCTGTGGAAAGATACCTAAAGGATCAACAGCTCCTGGGG
ATTTGGGGTTGCTCTGGAAAACTCATTTGCACCACTGCTGTGCCTTGGAATGCTAGTTGGAGTAATAAAT
CTCTGGAACAGATTTGGAATCACACGACCTGGATGGAGTGGGACAGAGAAATTAACAATTACACAAGCTT
AATACACTCCTTAATTGAAGAATCGCAAAACCAGCAAGAAAAGAATGAACAAGAATTATTGGAATTAGAT
AAATGGGCAAGTTTGTGGAATTGGTTTAACATAACAAATTGGCTGTGGTATATAAAATTATTCATAATGA
TAGTAGGAGGCTTGGTAGGTTTAAGAATAGTTTTTGCTGTACTTTCTATAGTGAATAGAGTTAGGCAGGG
ATATTCACCATTATCGTTTCAGACCCACCTCCCAACCCCGAGGGGACCCGACAGGCCCGAAGGAATAGAA
GAAGAAGGTGGAGAGAGAGACAGAGACAGATCCATTCGATTAGTGAACGGATCTCGACGGTATCGCCGAA
TTCACAAATGGCAGTATTCATCCACAATTTTAAAAGAAAAGGGGGGATTGGGGGGTACAGTGCAGGGGAA
AGAATAGTAGACATAATAGCAACAGACATACAAACTAAAGAATTACAAAAACAAATTACAAAAATTCAAA
ATTTTCGGGTTTATTACAGGGACAGCAGAGATCCAGTTTGGACTAGTCGTGAGGCTCCGGTGCCCGTCAG
TGGGCAGAGCGCACATCGCCCACAGTCCCCGAGAAGTTGGGGGGAGGGGTCGGCAATTGAACCGGTGCCT
AGAGAAGGTGGCGCGGGGTAAACTGGGAAAGTGATGTCGTGTACTGGCTCCGCCTTTTTCCCGAGGGTGG
GGGAGAACCGTATATAAGTGCAGTAGTCGCCGTGAACGTTCTTTTTCGCAACGGGTTTGCCGCCAGAACA
CAGGTAAGTGCCGTGTGTGGTTCCCGCGGGCCTGGCCTCTTTACGGGTTATGGCCCTTGCGTGCCTTGAA
TTACTTCCACCTGGCTGCAGTACGTGATTCTTGATCCCGAGCTTCGGGTTGGAAGTGGGTGGGAGAGTTC
GAGGCCTTGCGCTTAAGGAGCCCCTTCGCCTCGTGCTTGAGTTGAGGCCTGGCCTGGGCGCTGGGGCCGC
CGCGTGCGAATCTGGTGGCACCTTCGCGCCTGTCTCGCTGCTTTCGATAAGTCTCTAGCCATTTAAAATT
TTTGATGACCTGCTGCGACGCTTTTTTTCTGGCAAGATAGTCTTGTAAATGCGGGCCAAGATCTGCACAC
TGGTATTTCGGTTTTTGGGGCCGCGGGCGGCGACGGGGCCCGTGCGTCCCAGCGCACATGTTCGGCGAGG
CGGGGCCTGCGAGCGCGGCCACCGAGAATCGGACGGGGGTAGTCTCAAGCTGGCCGGCCTGCTCTGGTGC
CTGGCCTCGCGCCGCCGTGTATCGCCCCGCCCTGGGCGGCAAGGCTGGCCCGGTCGGCACCAGTTGCGTG
AGCGGAAAGATGGCCGCTTCCCGGCCCTGCTGCAGGGAGCTCAAAATGGAGGACGCGGCGCTCGGGAGAG
CGGGCGGGTGAGTCACCCACACAAAGGAAAAGGGCCTTTCCGTCCTCAGCCGTCGCTTCATGTGACTCCA
CGGAGTACCGGGCGCCGTCCAGGCACCTCGATTAGTTCTCGAGCTTTTGGAGTACGTCGTCTTTAGGTTG
GGGGGAGGGGTTTTATGCGATGGAGTTTCCCCACACTGAGTGGGTGGAGACTGAAGTTAGGCCAGCTTGG
CACTTGATGTAATTCTCCTTGGAATTTGCCCTTTTTGAGTTTGGATCTTGGTTCATTCTCAAGCCTCAGA
CAGTGGTTCAAAGTTTTTTTCTTCCATTTCAGGTGTCGTGAAGCGGCCCTGCAGATATCAACAAGTTTGT
ACAAAAAAGCAGGCACCATGCCTCCAAGACCATCATCAGGTGAACTGTGGGGCATCCACTTGATGCCCCC
AAGAATCCTAGTAGAATGTTTACTACCAAATGGAATGATAGTGACTTTAGAATGCCTCCGTGAGGCTACA
TTAATAACCATAAAGCATGAACTATTTAAAGAAGCAAGAAAATACCCCCTCCATCAACTTCTTCAAGATG
AATCTTCTTACATTTTCGTAAGTGTTACTCAAGAAGCAGAAAGGGAAGAATTTTTTGATGAAACAAGACG
ACTTTGTGACCTTCGGCTTTTTCAACCCTTTTTAAAAGTAATTGAACCAGTAGAAGAAAAGATCCTCAAT
CGAGAAATTGGTTTTGCTATCGGCATGCCAGTGTGTGAATTTGATATGGTTAAAGATCCAGAAGTACAGG
ACTTCCGAAGAAATATTCTGAACGTTTGTAAAGAAGCTGTGGATCTTAGGGACCTCAATTCACCTCATAG
TAGAGCAATGTATGTCTATCCTCCAAATGTAGAATCTTCACCAGAATTGCCAAAGCACATATATAATAAA
TTAGATAAAGGGCAAATAATAGTGGTGATCTGGGTAATAGTTTCTCCAAATAATGACAAGCAGAAGTATA
CTCTGAAAATCAACCATGACTGTGTACCAGAACAAGTAATTGCTGAAGCAATCAGGAAAAAAACTCGAAG
TATGTTGCTATCCTCTGAACAACTAAAACTCTGTGTTTTAGAATATCAGGGCAAGTATATTTTAAAAGTG
TGTGGATGTGATGAATACTTCCTAGAAAAATATCCTCTGAGTCAGTATAAGTATATAAGAAGCTGTATAA
TGCTTGGGAGGATGCCCAATTTGATGTTGATGGCTAAAGAAAGCCTTTATTCTCAACTGCCAATGGACTG
TTTTACAATGCCATCTTATTCCAGACGCATTTCCACAGCTACACCATATATGAATGGAGAAACATCTACA
AAATCCCTTTGGGTTATAAATAGTGCACTCAGAATAAAAATTCTTTGTGCAACCTACGTGAATGTAAATA
TTCGAGACATTGATAAGATCTATGTTCGAACAGGTATCTACCATGGAGGAGAACCCTTATGTGACAATGT
GAACACTCAAAGAGTACCTTGTTCCAATCCCAGGTGGAATGAATGGCTGAATTATGATATATACATTCCT
GATCTTCCTCGTGCTGCTCGACTTTGCCTTTCCATTTGCTCTGTTAAAGGCCGAAAGGGTGCTAAAGAGG
AACACTGTCCATTGGCATGGGGAAATATAAACTTGTTTGATTACACAGACACTCTAGTATCTGGAAAAAT
GGCTTTGAATCTTTGGCCAGTACCTCATGGATTAGAAGATTTGCTGAACCCTATTGGTGTTACTGGATCA
AATCCAAATAAAGAAACTCCATGCTTAGAGTTGGAGTTTGACTGGTTCAGCAGTGTGGTAAAGTTCCCAG
ATATGTCAGTGATTGAAGAGCATGCCAATTGGTCTGTATCCCGAGAAGCAGGATTTAGCTATTCCCACGC
AGGACTGAGTAACAGACTAGCTAGAGACAATGAATTAAGGGAAAATGACAAAGAACAGCTCAAAGCAATT
TCTACACGAGATCCTCTCTCTGAAATCACTGAGCAGGAGAAAGATTTTCTATGGAGTCACAGACACTATT
GTGTAACTATCCCCGAAATTCTACCCAAATTGCTTCTGTCTGTTAAATGGAATTCTAGAGATGAAGTAGC
CCAGATGTATTGCTTGGTAAAAGATTGGCCTCCAATCAAACCTGAACAGGCTATGGAACTTCTGGACTGT
AATTACCCAGATCCTATGGTTCGAGGTTTTGCTGTTCGGTGCTTGGAAAAATATTTAACAGATGACAAAC
TTTCTCAGTATTTAATTCAGCTAGTACAGGTCCTAAAATATGAACAATATTTGGATAACTTGCTTGTGAG
ATTTTTACTGAAGAAAGCATTGACTAATCAAAGGATTGGGCACTTTTTCTTTTGGCATTTAAAATCTGAG
ATGCACAATAAAACAGTTAGCCAGAGGTTTGGCCTGCTTTTGGAGTCCTATTGTCGTGCATGTGGGATGT
ATTTGAAGCACCTGAATAGGCAAGTCGAGGCAATGGAAAAGCTCATTAACTTAACTGACATTCTCAAACA
GGAGAAGAAGGATGAAACACAAAAGGTACAGATGAAGTTTTTAGTTGAGCAAATGAGGCGACCAGATTTC
ATGGATGCTCTACAGGGCTTTCTGTCTCCTCTAAACCCTGCTCATCAACTAGGAAACCTCAGGCTTGAAG
AGTGTCGAATTATGTCCTCTGCAAAAAGGCCACTGTGGTTGAATTGGGAGAACCCAGACATCATGTCAGA
GTTACTGTTTCAGAACAATGAGATCATCTTTAAAAATGGGGATGATTTACGGCAAGATATGCTAACACTT
CAAATTATTCGTATTATGGAAAATATCTGGCAAAATCAAGGTCTTGATCTTCGAATGTTACCTTATGGTT
GTCTGTCAATCGGTGACTGTGTGGGACTTATTGAGGTGGTGCGAAATTCTCACACTATTATGCAAATTCA
GTGCAAAGGCGGCTTGAAAGGTGCACTGCAGTTCAACAGCCACACACTACATCAGTGGCTCAAAGACAAG
AACAAAGGAGAAATATATGATGCAGCCATTGACCTGTTTACACGTTCATGTGCTGGATACTGTGTAGCTA
CCTTCATTTTGGGAATTGGAGATCGTCACAATAGTAACATCATGGTGAAAGACGATGGACAACTGTTTCA
TATAGATTTTGGACACTTTTTGGATCACAAGAAGAAAAAATTTGGTTATAAACGAGAACGTGTGCCATTT
GTTTTGACACAGGATTTCTTAATAGTGATTAGTAAAGGAGCCCAAGAATGCACAAAGACAAGAGAATTTG
AGAGGTTTCAGGAGATGTGTTACAAGGCTTATCTAGCTATTCGACAGCATGCCAATCTCTTCATAAATCT
TTTCTCAATGATGCTTGGCTCTGGAATGCCAGAACTACAATCTTTTGATGACATTGCATACATTCGAAAG
ACCCTAGCCTTAGATAAAACTGAGCAAGAGGCTTTGGAGTATTTCATGAAACAAATGAATGATGCACATC
ATGGTGGCTGGACAACAAAAATGGATTGGATCTTCCACACAATTAAACAGCATGCATTGAACTAGAACCC
AGCTTTCTTGTACAAAGTGGTGATATCCAATTAACCCTCACTAAAGGTGTATATGTTAATGAGATGTTGT
ACCCTATAGTGAGTCGTATTACCACCCAACTTTTCTATACAAAGTGGTTGATATCCAGCACAGTGGCGGC
CGCTCGAGTCTAGAGGGCCCGCGGTTCGAAGGTAAGCCTATCCCTAACCCTCTCCTCGGTCTCGATTCTA
CGCGTACCGGTTAGTAATGAGATCCCTCCCCCCCCCNTAACGTTACTGGCCGAAGCCGCTTGGAATAAGG
CCGGTGTGCGTTTGTCTATATGTTATTTTCCACCATATTGCCGTCTTTTGGCAATGTGAGGGCCCGGAAA
CCTGGCCCTGTCTTCTTGACGAGCATTCCTAGGGGTCTTTCCCCTCTCGCCAAAGGAATGCAAGGTCTGT
TGAATGTCGTGAAGGAAGCAGTTCCTCTGGAAGCTTCTTGAAGACAAACAACGTCTGTAGCGACCCTTTG
CAGGCAGCGGAACCCCCCACCTGGCGACAGGTGCCTCTGCGGCCAAAAGCCACGTGTATAAGATACACCT
GCAAAGGCGGCACAACCCCAGTGCCACGTTGTGAGTTGGATAGTTGTGGAAAGAGTCAAATGGCTCTCCT
CAAGCGTATTCAACAAGGGGCTGAAGGATGCCCAGAAGGTACCCCATTGTATGGGATCTGATCTGGGGCC
TCGGTGCACATGCTTTACATGTGTTTAGTCGAGGTTAAAAAAACGTCTAGGCCCCCCGAACCACGGGGAC
GTGGTTTTCCTTTGAAAAACACGATGATAATATGGCCACACATATGACCGAGTACAAGCCCACGGTGCGC
CTCGCCACCCGCGACGACGTCCCCAGGGCCGTACGCACCCTCGCCGCCGCGTTCGCCGACTACCCCGCCA
CGCGCCACACCGTCGATCCGGACCGCCACATCGAGCGGGTCACCGAGCTGCAAGAACTCTTCCTCACGCG
CGTCGGGCTCGACATCGGCAAGGTGTGGGTCGCGGACGACGGCGCCGCGGTGGCGGTCTGGACCACGCCG
GAGAGCGTCGAAGCGGGGGCGGTGTTCGCCGAGATCGGCCCGCGCATGGCCGAGTTGAGCGGTTCCCGGC
TGGCCGCGCAGCAACAGATGGAAGGCCTCCTGGCGCCGCACCGGCCCAAGGAGCCCGCGTGGTTCCTGGC
CACCGTCGGCGTCTCGCCCGACCACCAGGGCAAGGGTCTGGGCAGCGCCGTCGTGCTCCCCGGAGTGGAG
GCGGCCGAGCGCGCCGGGGTGCCCGCCTTCCTGGAGACCTCCGCGCCCCGCAACCTCCCCTTCTACGAGC
GGCTCGGCTTCACCGTCACCGCCGACGTCGAGGTGCCCGAAGGACCGCGCACCTGGTGCATGACCCGCAA
GCCCGGTGCCTAAATCGATAGATCCTAATCAACCTCTGGATTACAAAATTTGTGAAAGATTGACTGGTAT
TCTTAACTATGTTGCTCCTTTTACGCTATGTGGATACGCTGCTTTAATGCCTTTGTATCATGCTATTGCT
TCCCGTATGGCTTTCATTTTCTCCTCCTTGTATAAATCCTGGTTGCTGTCTCTTTATGAGGAGTTGTGGC
CCGTTGTCAGGCAACGTGGCGTGGTGTGCACTGTGTTTGCTGACGCAACCCCCACTGGTTGGGGCATTGC
CACCACCTGTCAGCTCCTTTCCGGGACTTTCGCTTTCCCCCTCCCTATTGCCACGGCGGAACTCATCGCC
GCCTGCCTTGCCCGCTGCTGGACAGGGGCTCGGCTGTTGGGCACTGACAATTCCGTGGTGTTGTCGGGGA
AATCATCGTCCTTTCCTTGGCTGCTCGCCTGTGTTGCCACCTGGATTCTGCGCGGGACGTCCTTCTGCTA
CGTCCCTTCGGCCCTCAATCCAGCGGACCTTCCTTCCCGCGGCCTGCTGCCGGCTCTGCGGCCTCTTCCG
CGTCTTCGCCTTCGCCCTCAGACGAGTCGGATCTCCCTTTGGGCCGCCTCCCCGCCTGAGATCCTTTAAG
ACCAATGACTTACAAGGCAGCTGTAGATCTTAGCCACTTTTTAAAAGAAAAGGGGGGACTGGAAGGGCTA
ATTCACTCCCAACGAAGACAAGATCTGCTTTTTGCTTGTACTGGGTCTCTCTGGTTAGACCAGATCTGAG
CCTGGGAGCTCTCTGGCTAACTAGGGAACCCACTGCTTAAGCCTCAATAAAGCTTGCCTTGAGTGCTTCA
AGTAGTGTGTGCCCGTCTGTTGTGTGACTCTGGTAACTAGAGATCCCTCAGACCCTTTTAGTCAGTGTGG
AAAATCTCTAGCAGTAGTAGTTCATGTCATCTTATTATTCAGTATTTATAACTTGCAAAGAAATGAATAT
CAGAGAGTGAGAGGCCCGGGTTAATTAAGGAAAGGGCTAGATCATTCTTGAAGACGAAAGGGCCTCGTGA
TACGCCTATTTTTATAGGTTAATGTCATGATAATAATGGTTTCTTAGACGTCAGGTGGCACTTTTCGGGG
AAATGTGCGCGGAACCCCTATTTGTTTATTTTTCTAAATACATTCAAATATGTATCCGCTCATGAGACAA
TAACCCTGATAAATGCTTCAATAATATTGAAAAAGGAAGAGTATGAGTATTCAACATTTCCGTGTCGCCC
TTATTCCCTTTTTTGCGGCATTTTGCCTTCCTGTTTTTGCTCACCCAGAAACGCTGGTGAAAGTAAAAGA
TGCTGAAGATCAGTTGGGTGCACGAGTGGGTTACATCGAACTGGATCTCAACAGCGGTAAGATCCTTGAG
AGTTTTCGCCCCGAAGAACGTTTTCCAATGATGAGCACTTTTAAAGTTCTGCTATGTGGCGCGGTATTAT
CCCGTGTTGACGCCGGGCAAGAGCAACTCGGTCGCCGCATACACTATTCTCAGAATGACTTGGTTGAGTA
CTCACCAGTCACAGAAAAGCATCTTACGGATGGCATGACAGTAAGAGAATTATGCAGTGCTGCCATAACC
ATGAGTGATAACACTGCGGCCAACTTACTTCTGACAACGATCGGAGGACCGAAGGAGCTAACCGCTTTTT
TGCACAACATGGGGGATCATGTAACTCGCCTTGATCGTTGGGAACCGGAGCTGAATGAAGCCATACCAAA
CGACGAGCGTGACACCACGATGCCTGTAGCAATGGCAACAACGTTGCGCAAACTATTAACTGGCGAACTA
CTTACTCTAGCTTCCCGGCAACAATTAATAGACTGGATGGAGGCGGATAAAGTTGCAGGACCACTTCTGC
GCTCGGCCCTTCCGGCTGGCTGGTTTATTGCTGATAAATCTGGAGCCGGTGAGCGTGGGTCTCGCGGTAT
CATTGCAGCACTGGGGCCAGATGGTAAGCCCTCCCGTATCGTAGTTATCTACACGACGGGGAGTCAGGCA
ACTATGGATGAACGAAATAGACAGATCGCTGAGATAGGTGCCTCACTGATTAAGCATTGGTAACTGTCAG
ACCAAGTTTACTCATATATACTTTAGATTGATTTAAAACTTCATTTTTAATTTAAAAGGATCTAGGTGAA
GATCCTTTTTGATAATCTCATGACCAAAATCCCTTAACGTGAGTTTTCGTTCCACTGAGCGTCAGACCCC
GTAGAAAAGATCAAAGGATCTTCTTGAGATCCTTTTTTTCTGCGCGTAATCTGCTGCTTGCAAACAAAAA
AACCACCGCTACCAGCGGTGGTTTGTTTGCCGGATCAAGAGCTACCAACTCTTTTTCCGAAGGTAACTGG
CTTCAGCAGAGCGCAGATACCAAATACTGTTCTTCTAGTGTAGCCGTAGTTAGGCCACCACTTCAAGAAC
TCTGTAGCACCGCCTACATACCTCGCTCTGCTAATCCTGTTACCAGTGGCTGCTGCCAGTGGCGATAAGT
CGTGTCTTACCGGGTTGGACTCAAGACGATAGTTACCGGATAAGGCGCAGCGGTCGGGCTGAACGGGGGG
TTCGTGCACACAGCCCAGCTTGGAGCGAACGACCTACACCGAACTGAGATACCTACAGCGTGAGCTATGA
GAAAGCGCCACGCTTCCCGAAGGGAGAAAGGCGGACAGGTATCCGGTAAGCGGCAGGGTCGGAACAGGAG
AGCGCACGAGGGAGCTTCCAGGGGGAAACGCCTGGTATCTTTATAGTCCTGTCGGGTTTCGCCACCTCTG
ACTTGAGCGTCGATTTTTGTGATGCTCGTCAGGGGGGCGGAGCCTATGGAAAAACGCCAGCAACGCGGCC
TTTTTACGGTTCCTGGCCTTTTGCTGGCCTTTTGCTCACATGTTCTTTCCTGCGTTATCCCCTGATTCTG
TGGATAACCGTATTACCGCCTTTGAGTGAGCTGATACCGCTCGCCGCAGCCGAACGACCGAGCGCAGCGA
GTCAGTGAGCGAGGAAGCGGAAGAGCGCCCAATACGCAAACCGCCTCTCCCCGCGCGTTGGCCGATTCAT
TAATGCAGCAAGCTCATGGCTGACTAATTTTTTTTATTTATGCAGAGGCCGAGGCCGCCTCGGCCTCTGA
GCTATTCCAGAAGTAGTGAGGAGGCTTTTTTGGAGGCCTAGGCTTTTGCAAAAAGCTCCCCGTGGCACGA
CAGGTTTCCCGACTGGAAAGCGGGCAGTGAGCGCAACGCAATTAATGTGAGTTAGCTCACTCATTAGGCA
CCCCAGGCTTTACACTTTATGCTTCCGGCTCGTATGTTGTGTGGAATTGTGAGCGGATAACAATTTCACA
CAGGAAACAGCTATGACATGATTACGAATTTCACAAATAAAGCATTTTTTTCACTGCATTCTAGTTGTGG
TTTGTCCAAACTCATCAATGTATCTTATCATGTCTGGATCAACTGGATAACTCAAGCTAACCAAAATCAT
CCCAAACTTCCCACCCCATACCCTATTACCACTGCCAATTACCTGTGGTTTCATTTACTCTAAACCTGTG
ATTCCTCTGAATTATTTTCATTTTAAAGAAATTGTATTTGTTAAATATGTACTACAAACTTAGTAGT
Features (pLannotate 1.2.2; 30 found; start..end, strand, type, name):
    377..634     +  LTR            5' LTR (truncated): truncated 5' long terminal repeat (LTR) from HIV-1
    681..806     +  misc_feature   HIV-1 Ψ: packaging signal of human immunodeficiency virus type 1
    790..1128    +  CDS            HIV-1 gag (fragment): gag protein from human immunodeficiency virus 1; gag
   1303..1536    +  misc_feature   RRE: The Rev response element (RRE) of HIV-1 allows for Rev-dependent mRNA export from the nucleus to the cytoplasm.
   1913..2013    +  CDS            Rev (fragment): human immunodeficiency virus 1 (HIV-1) Rev protein; rev; enhances nuclear export of unspliced and incompletely spliced viral mRNAs
   2058..2175    +  misc_feature   cPPT/CTS: central polypurine tract and central termination sequence of HIV-1
   2223..3401    +  promoter       EF-1α promoter: strong constitutive promoter for human elongation factor EF-1α
   3422..3442    +  protein_bind   attB1: mutant version of attB; core recombination site for the Gateway® BP reaction BP Clonase™
   3448..6642    +  CDS            PIK3CA: PK3CA_HUMAN - Experimental evidence at protein level: Swiss-Prot protein existence level 1. Phosphoinositide-3-kinase (PI3K) phosphorylates phosphatidylinositol (PI) and its phosphorylated derivatives at position 3 of the inositol ring to produce 3-phosphoinositides (PubMed:15135396, PubMed:23936502, PubMed:28676499). Uses ATP and PtdIns(4,5)P2 (phosphatidylinositol 4,5-bisphosphate) to generate phosphatidylinositol 3,4,5-trisphosphate (PIP3) (PubMed:15135396, PubMed:28676499). PIP3 plays a key role by recruiting PH domain- containing proteins to the membrane, including AKT1 and PDPK1, activat
   6647..6671    -  protein_bind   attB2: mutant version of attB; recombination site for the Gateway® BP reaction BP Clonase™
   6679..6697    +  promoter       T3 promoter: promoter for bacteriophage T3 RNA polymerase
   6723..6741    -  promoter       T7 promoter: promoter for bacteriophage T7 RNA polymerase
   6747..6765    -  protein_bind   attB4 (fragment): mutant version of attB; core recombination site for the Gateway® BP reaction BP Clonase™
   6821..6862    +  CDS            V5 tag: epitope tag from simian virus 5
   6988..7450    +  misc_feature   IRES: internal ribosome entry site (IRES) of the encephalomyocarditis virus (EMCV)
   7464..8061    +  CDS            PuroR (fragment): puromycin N-acetyltransferase; pac from Streptomyces; confers resistance to puromycin
   8077..8665    +  misc_feature   WPRE: woodchuck hepatitis virus posttranscriptional regulatory element
   8673..8738    +  CDS            nef (fragment): NEF_HV1Z2 - Experimental evidence at protein level: Swiss-Prot protein existence level 1. Extracellular Nef protein targets CD4(+) T-lymphocytes for apoptosis by interacting with CXCR4 surface receptors. From Human immunodeficiency virus type 1 group M subtype D (isolate Z2/CDC-Z34) (HIV-1).
   8740..8973    +  LTR            3' LTR (ΔU3): self-inactivating 3' long terminal repeat (LTR) from HIV-1
   9178..9282    +  promoter       AmpR promoter: bla
   9283..10143   +  CDS            AmpR: β-lactamase; bla; confers resistance to ampicillin, carbenicillin, and related antibiotics
  10314..10902   +  rep_origin     ori: high-copy-number ColE1/pMB1/pBR322/pUC origin of replication
  11085..11139   +  CDS            lacI (fragment): lac repressor; lacI; The lac repressor binds to the lac operator to inhibit transcription in E. coli. This inhibition can be relieved by adding lactose or isopropyl-β-D-thiogalactopyranoside (IPTG).
  11145..11238   +  rep_origin     SV40 ori (fragment): SV40 origin of replication
  11263..11300   +  CDS            lacI (fragment): lac repressor; lacI; The lac repressor binds to the lac operator to inhibit transcription in E. coli. This inhibition can be relieved by adding lactose or isopropyl-β-D-thiogalactopyranoside (IPTG).
  11313..11334   +  protein_bind   CAP binding site: CAP binding activates transcription in the presence of cAMP. E. coli catabolite activator protein
  11349..11379   +  promoter       lac promoter: promoter for the E. coli lac operon
  11383..11405   +  protein_bind   lac operator (fragment): The lac repressor binds to the lac operator to inhibit transcription in E. coli. This inhibition can be relieved by adding lactose or isopropyl-β-D-thiogalactopyranoside (IPTG). lac repressor encoded by lacI
  11437..11520   +  polyA_signal   SV40 poly(A) signal (fragment): SV40 polyadenylation signal
  11687..329     +  CDS            nef (fragment) (across the origin): NEF_HV1BR - Experimental evidence at protein level: Swiss-Prot protein existence level 1. Extracellular Nef protein targets CD4(+) T-lymphocytes for apoptosis by interacting with CXCR4 surface receptors (PubMed:14990729). From Human immunodeficiency virus type 1 group M subtype B (isolate BRU/LAI) (HIV-1).
