[The description below was written by a language model from this plasmid's Addgene catalogue record and pLannotate feature annotations shown in this document.]
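Description:
pHAGE-PIK3CA-G106_R108delGNR is an HIV-1-derived, self-inactivating lentiviral expression vector built on the pHAGE backbone and carrying a mutant allele of human PIK3CA, which encodes the p110-alpha catalytic subunit of phosphoinositide 3-kinase. The allele has an in-frame deletion of residues G106 to R108 (Gly-Asn-Arg). In bacteria the roughly 11.7 kb plasmid replicates from a high-copy ColE1/pUC-type origin and is selected with ampicillin through the bla gene. A recombination-deficient strain is recorded for propagation, as is usual for LTR-containing plasmids.

The viral portion runs from a truncated 5' LTR to a ΔU3 3' LTR. It includes the Ψ packaging signal with a gag fragment, the Rev response element for nuclear export of the genomic RNA, and the cPPT/CTS, which aids nuclear import and transduction. Because viral genes are absent apart from small fragments, packaging functions must be supplied in trans. Within this frame, the constitutive EF-1α promoter drives the PIK3CA open reading frame, which was introduced by Gateway cloning and is flanked by attB1 and attB2 sites. Downstream, an EMCV IRES links a puromycin N-acetyltransferase gene to the same transcript, so transduced mammalian cells can be selected with puromycin, and a WPRE enhances transcript expression. A V5 epitope sequence is annotated after attB2, but the record does not indicate whether it is fused in frame to the insert. The construct delivers and stably expresses this PIK3CA variant in mammalian cells, and it comes from a study on systematic functional annotation of somatic mutations in cancer.
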