Addgene plasmid #116492: pHAGE-PIK3CA-G106_R108delGNR
Purpose: Lentiviral expression of PIK3CA G106_R108delGNR
Depositing lab: Gordon Mills & Kenneth Scott. Depositing organization: Baylor College of Medicine. Publication: Systematic Functional Annotation of Somatic Mutations in Cancer. Ng PK, Li J, Jeong KJ, Shao S, Chen H, Tsang YH, Sengupta S, Wang Z, Bhavana VH, Tran R, Soewito S, Minussi DC, Moreno D, Kong K, Dogruluk T, Lu H, Gao J, Tokheim C, Zhou DC, Johnson AM, Zeng J, Ip CKM, Ju Z, Wester M, Yu S, Li Y, Vellano CP, Schultz N, Karchin R, Ding L, Lu Y, Cheung LWT, Chen K, Shaw KR, Meric-Bernstam F, Scott KL, Yi S, Sahni N, Liang H, Mills GB. Cancer Cell. 2018 Mar 12;33(3):450-462.e10. doi: 10.1016/j.ccell.2018.01.021. PubMed 29533785.
Backbone
  Vector backbone: pHAGE
  Vector type: Lentiviral
Growth in bacteria
  Bacterial resistance: Ampicillin, 100 μg/mL
  Growth temperature: 37°C
  Growth strain: Stbl3
  Copy number: High Copy
Gene/Insert
  Gene/Insert name: PIK3CA
  Species: H. sapiens (human)
  Mutation: G106_R108delGNR
  Entrez Gene: PIK3CA (a.k.a. CCM4, CLAPO, CLOVE, CWS5, HMH, MCAP, MCM, MCMTC, PI3K, PI3K-alpha, p110-alpha)
  Cloning method: Gateway Cloning
Terms and licenses: Academic/Nonprofit Terms; Industry Terms: Not Available to Industry
How to cite: pHAGE-PIK3CA-G106_R108delGNR was a gift from Gordon Mills & Kenneth Scott (Addgene plasmid # 116492 ; http://n2t.net/addgene:116492 ; RRID:Addgene_116492)
